Addgene plasmid #174977: pMSR:MSMEG_1055:Dendra
Purpose: C-term fluorescent fusion
Depositing lab: Keith Derbyshire & Joseph Wade. Depositing organization: Wadsworth Center, New York State Department of Health. Publication: A Mycobacterial Systems Resource for the Research Community. Judd JA, Canestrari J, Clark R, Joseph A, Lapierre P, Lasek-Nesselquist E, Mir M, Palumbo M, Smith C, Stone M, Upadhyay A, Wirth SE, Dedrick RM, Meier CG, Russell DA, Dills A, Dove E, Kester J, Wolf ID, Zhu J, Rubin ER, Fortune S, Hatfull GF, Gray TA, Wade JT, Derbyshire KM. mBio. 2021 Mar 2;12(2). pii: mBio.02401-20. doi: 10.1128/mBio.02401-20. PubMed 33653882.
Backbone
  Vector backbone: pMSR:Dendra
  Vector type: Bacterial Expression ; Integrating Mycobacterial Expression Vector attL5. T7 expression in E. coli
Growth in bacteria
  Bacterial resistance: Apramycin, 25 μg/mL
  Growth temperature: 37°C
  Growth strain: DH5alpha
  Copy number: High Copy
Gene/Insert
  Gene/Insert name: MSMEG_1055
  Species: M. smegmatis
  Promoter: pmycTetO
  Tag / fusion protein: Gly-Ala Linker/Dendra2/1x Flag Tag (C terminal on insert)
  Cloning method: Ligation Independent Cloning
  Sequencing primers: 5′ TGATAGAGTTTGTCCTCCCTATCAG; 3′ TCCATATGCACCTTGACACG
Resource information
  A portion of this plasmid was derived from a plasmid made by: CP000480.1
Terms and licenses: Academic/Nonprofit Terms; Industry Terms: Not Available to Industry
Depositor comments: 5' cloning site: AseI (destroyed), 3' cloning site: HindIII (not destroyed)
How to cite: pMSR:MSMEG_1055:Dendra was a gift from Keith Derbyshire & Joseph Wade (Addgene plasmid # 174977 ; http://n2t.net/addgene:174977 ; RRID:Addgene_174977)
