[The description below was written by a language model from this plasmid's Addgene catalogue record and pLannotate feature annotations shown in this document.]
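Description:
pMSR:MSMEG_1055:Dendra is a 5.6 kb integrating mycobacterial expression vector from a systems-resource plasmid collection, built on the pMSR:Dendra backbone to express the Mycolicibacterium smegmatis gene MSMEG_1055 as a C-terminal fluorescent fusion. It is propagated in E. coli through a high-copy ColE1/pUC-type origin and selected with apramycin via the aac(3)IV acetyltransferase gene, a marker that also works in mycobacteria. It carries no mycobacterial replication origin. Instead it encodes the mycobacteriophage L5 integrase, flanked by adjacent L5 sequence including a fragment of gene 32. The integrase directs site-specific, single-copy insertion at the chromosomal L5 attachment site.

The insert was introduced by ligation-independent cloning downstream of the pmycTetO promoter, a mycobacterial promoter carrying tet operator sites. The automated annotation picks these operators up as short "TRE" fragments; they are not a mammalian Tet-responsive promoter. Such operators allow repression by TetR where that repressor is supplied, though no TetR gene is annotated on this plasmid. A T7 promoter sits just upstream of the open reading frame and a T7 terminator fragment lies downstream, so the same cassette can be expressed in E. coli strains that provide T7 RNA polymerase. The MSMEG_1055 coding region is annotated by homology to the M. tuberculosis protein Rv3034c. It is joined through a Gly-Ala linker to Dendra2, a green-to-red photoconvertible fluorescent protein, followed by a single FLAG epitope.

The construct is suited to localising the protein in live mycobacteria, with photoconversion available for tracking labelled protein pools. The FLAG tag supports immunodetection or affinity capture.
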