Features (pLannotate 1.2.2; 14 found; start..end, strand, type, name):
    138..242     +  CDS            Y4104_STRCO (fragment): Protein inferred from homology: Swiss-Prot protein existence level 3. From Streptomyces coelicolor (strain ATCC BAA-471 / A3(2) / M145).
    300..319     +  promoter       tight TRE promoter (fragment): Tet-responsive promoter PTight, consisting of seven tet operator sequences followed by the minimal CMV promoter
    326..343     +  promoter       tight TRE promoter (fragment): Tet-responsive promoter PTight, consisting of seven tet operator sequences followed by the minimal CMV promoter
    357..375     +  promoter       T7 promoter: promoter for bacteriophage T7 RNA polymerase
    385..1119    +  CDS            Y3034_MYCTU (fragment): Experimental evidence at protein level: Swiss-Prot protein existence level 1. Regulates host peroxisome homeostasis in response to intracellular redox levels to favor mycobacterial infection in macrophage (PubMed:32388919). Induces the expression of host peroxisome biogenesis and proliferation factors as well as peroxisome associated enzymes. Inhibits the induction of host pexophagy mechanism by down- regulating the expression of pexophagy associated proteins and adapter molecules in infected macrophages. However, during increased oxidative stress conditions, it induces degradation of dysfunct
   1153..1839    +  CDS            Dendra2: Dendra2 is a photoconvertible green fluorescent protein published in 2006, derived from Dendronephthya sp.. It has high acid sensitivity.
   1879..1899    +  CDS            FLAG (fragment): FLAG® epitope tag, followed by an enterokinase cleavage site
   1908..1950    +  terminator     T7 terminator (fragment): transcription terminator for bacteriophage T7 RNA polymerase
   2156..2956    +  CDS            ApmR: aminoglycoside 3-N-acetyltransferase type IV ; aac(3)IV; confers resistance to apramycin (Paget and Davies, 1996)
   3023..3040    -  misc_feature   MCS (fragment): pBluescript multiple cloning site
   3081..3669    +  rep_origin     ori: high-copy-number ColE1/pMB1/pBR322/pUC origin of replication
   3837..3865    +  misc_feature   MCS (fragment): pUC18/19 multiple cloning site
   4425..5537    +  CDS            33: VINT_BPML5 - Also known as int. Protein inferred from homology: Swiss-Prot protein existence level 3. Integrase is necessary for integration of the phage into the host genome by site-specific recombination. From Mycobacterium phage L5 (Mycobacteriophage L5).
   5599..82      -  CDS            32 (fragment) (across the origin): VG32_BPML5 - Protein predicted: Swiss-Prot protein existence level 4. From Mycobacterium phage L5 (Mycobacteriophage L5).
>Addgene plasmid #174977 | pMSR:MSMEG_1055:Dendra | addgene full sequence | sequence record 345482 | Addgene NGS Result
CGCGAGCGCCAGCACCGCCGCTCTGTGCGGAGACCTGGGCACCAGCCCCGCCGCCGCCAGGAGCATTGCC
GTTCCCGCCAGAAATCTAGACGGTGACCACAACGCGCCCGCTTTGATCGGGGACGTCGAAATATTGGATC
GTCGGCACCGTCACGGCCGTGGGAGGCGGCACGATCCGCGACGTGATGATCGGCCGCATCCCCACGGTGC
TGCGCAGTGAGCTCTACGCCATCCCGGCGTTGATCTGTGCGTTCGCACGCACAGGCCCGGTGTGAGAAGG
GTCTCTGACGAGCGGGAGAACTCCCTATCAGTGATAGAGTTTGTCCTCCCTATCAGTGATAGATAGGCTT
AAGGAGTAATACGACTCACTATAGGGAGAAGGAGGCCATTATGACGACGATGTGGGGCGCACCGATTCAC
AAGCGGTGGCGGGGCTCGCGTCTGCGCGATCCGCGTCAAGCCGACTTCCTGACCATGGCGTCGCTGAAGT
GGGTCATCGCCAACCGGGCGTTCACGCCCTGGTACCTGGTGCGGTACTGGCGGCTGCTCAAGTTCAAGCT
GGCCAACCCGCACATCATCACCCGCGGCATGGTGTTCCTGGGCAAGGACGTGGAGATCCAGTGCACGCCC
GAACTCGCGCAGATGGAGATCGGCCGCTGGGTGCACATCGGTGACAAGAACACCATCCGCTGCCACGAGG
GCTCGCTGCGCATCGGCGACAAGGTGGTGCTGGGCCGCGACAACGTCATCAACACCTACCTCGACATCGA
GCTCGGTGACTCGGTGCTCATGGCCGACTGGTGCTACGTCTGCGACTTCGACCACAAGATGGACGACATC
AACGTCCCCATCAAGGATCAGGGCATCATCAAGGGCCCGGTGCGTATCGGGCCCGACACCTGGATCGCCG
CCAAGGTCACCATTCTGCGCAACACCCTGATCGGCCGCGGTTGCGTGCTCGGCGCCCACGCCGTGGTCAA
GGGGGACATCCCGGACCACTCGATCGCGGTCGGCGCACCCGCCAAGGTGGTCAAGAACCGCAAGCTGGCG
TGGGAGACGTCGGCGGCCGAGCGCGCCGAACTCGCCGCTGCACTCGCCGACATCGAGCGCAAGAAGGCCG
TGAGCAACAAGAAGCTTGGTGCGGCCGCGGGCAACACGCCTGGCATCAATCTGATCAAGGAGGACATGCG
TGTCAAGGTGCATATGGAGGGCAACGTGAACGGTCACGCCTTCGTGATCGAGGGGGAGGGTAAGGGTAAG
CCTTACGAAGGGACCCAGACCGCCAACCTCACCGTCAAGGAGGGCGCCCCTCTCCCATTCTCGTACGATA
TCCTCACTACCGCGGTGCATTACGGGAACCGCGTGTTCACCAAGTACCCCGAGGATATCCCTGACTACTT
CAAGCAGAGCTTCCCGGAGGGATACTCCTGGGAGCGGACGATGACCTTCGAAGACAAGGGTATCTGTACG
ATCCGCAGCGACATCTCGCTGGAAGGGGACTGTTTCTTCCAGAACGTCCGTTTCAAGGGGACCAACTTTC
CGCCGAACGGCCCGGTCATGCAGAAGAAGACCCTCAAGTGGGAGCCGAGCACGGAGAAGCTGCACGTTCG
GGACGGCCTCCTGGTCGGCAACATCAACATGGCGCTGCTGCTGGAAGGCGGCGGCCACTACCTATGCGAC
TTCAAGACCACGTACAAAGCGAAGAAGGTCGTCCAGCTGCCCGACGCGCACTTCGTGGACCACCGCATCG
AAATCCTGGGGAACGATTCGGACTACAACAAGGTCAAGTTGTACGAGCACGCTGTGGCACGCTATAGCCC
GCTCCCGTCGCAGGTCTGGTTCGAAGGCGGCGGCGGGGAGAACCTGTATTTCCAGGACTACAAGGACGAC
GACGACAAGTGATTTAAATAACCCCTTGGGGCCTCTAAACGGGTCTTGAGGGGTTTTTTGTTAACTAGCG
TACGATCGAATTCCTGCAGCTCACGGTAACTGATGCCGTATTTGCAGTACCAGCGTACGGCCCACAGAAT
GATGTCACGCTGAAAATGCCGGCCTTTGAATGGGTTCATGTGCAGCTCCATCAGCAAAAGGGGATGATAA
GTTTATCACCACCGACTATTTGCAACAGTGCCGTTGATCGTGCTATGATCGACTGATGTCATCAGCGGTG
GAGTGCAATGTCGTGCAATACGAATGGCGAAAAGCCGAGCTCATCGGTCAGCTTCTCAACCTTGGGGTTA
CCCCCGGCGGTGTGCTGCTGGTCCACAGCTCCTTCCGTAGCGTCCGGCCCCTCGAAGATGGGCCACTTGG
ACTGATCGAGGCCCTGCGTGCTACGCTGGGTCCGGGAGGGACGCTCGTCATGCCCTCGTGGTCAGGTCTG
GACGACGAGCCGTTCGATCCTGCCACGTCGCCCGTTACACCGGACCTTGGAGTTGTCTCTGACACATTCT
GGCGCCTGCCAAATGTAAAGCGCAGCGCCCATCCATTTGCCTTTGCGGCAGCGGGGCCACAGGCAGAGCA
GATCATCTCTGATCCATTGCCCCTGCCACCTTACTCGCCTGCAAGCCCGGTCGCCCGTGTCCATGAACTC
GATGGGCAGGTACTTCTCCTCGGCGTGGGACACGATGCCAACACGACGCTGCATCTTGCCGAGTTGATGG
CAAAGGTTCCCTATGGGGTGCCGAGACACTGCACCATTCTTCAGGATGGCAAGTTGGTACGCGTCGATTA
TCTCGAGAATGACCACTGCTGTGAGCGCTTTGCCTTGGCGGACAGGTGGCTCAAGGAGAAGAGCCTTCAG
AAGGAAGGTCCAGTCGGTCATGCCTTTGCTCGGTTGATCCGCTCCCGCGACATTGTGGCGACAGCCCTGG
GTCAACTGGGCCGAGATCCGTTGATCTTCCTGCATCCGCCAGAGGCGGGATGCGAAGAATGCGATGCCGC
TCGCCAGTCGATTGGCTGAGCTCATGAGCGGAGAACGAGATGACGTTGGAGGGGCAAGGTCGCGCTGATT
GCTGGGGCAACACGGGGGATCCACTAGTTCCATGAGCGTCAGACCCCGTAGAAAAGATCAAAGGATCTTC
TTGAGATCCTTTTTTTCTGCGCGTAATCTGCTGCTTGCAAACAAAAAAACCACCGCTACCAGCGGTGGTT
TGTTTGCCGGATCAAGAGCTACCAACTCTTTTTCCGAAGGTAACTGGCTTCAGCAGAGCGCAGATACCAA
ATACTGTCCTTCTAGTGTAGCCGTAGTTAGGCCACCACTTCAAGAACTCTGTAGCACCGCCTACATACCT
CGCTCTGCTAATCCTGTTACCAGTGGCTGCTGCCAGTGGCGATAAGTCGTGTCTTACCGGGTTGGACTCA
AGACGATAGTTACCGGATAAGGCGCAGCGGTCGGGCTGAACGGGGGGTTCGTGCACACAGCCCAGCTTGG
AGCGAACGACCTACACCGAACTGAGATACCTACAGCGTGAGCTATGAGAAAGCGCCACGCTTCCCGAGGG
GAGAAAGGCGGACAGGTATCCGGTAAGCGGCAGGGTCGGAACAGGAGAGCGCACGAGGGAGCTTCCAGGG
GGAAACGCCTGGTATCTTTATAGTCCTGTCGGGTTTCGCCACCTCTGACTTGAGCGTCGATTTTTGTGAT
GCTCGTCAGGGGGGCGGAGCCTATGGAAAAACGCCAGCAACGCGGCCTTTTTACGGTTCCTGGCCTTTTG
CTGGCCTTTTGCTCACATGTTCTTTCCTGCGTTATCCCCTGATTCTGTGGATAACCGTATTACCGCCTTT
GAGTGAGCTGATACCGCTCGCCGCAGCCGAACGACCGAGCGCAACGCGTGCGGCCGCGGTACCCGGGGAT
CCTCTAGAGTCGACCACCAAGGGCACCATCTCTGCTTGGGCCACCCCGTTGGCCGCAGCCAGCTCGCTGA
GAGCCGTGAACGACAGGGCGAACGCCAGCCCGCCGACGGCGAGGGTTCCGACCGCTGCAACTCCCGGTGC
AACCTTGTCCCGGTCTATTCTCTTCACTGCACCAGCTCCAATCTGGTGTGAATGCCCCTCGTCTGTTCGC
GCAGGCGGGGGGCTCTATTCGTTTGTCAGCATCGAAAGTAGCCAGATCAGGGATGCGTTGCAACCGCGTA
TGCCCAGGTCAGAAGAGTCGCACAAGAGTTGCAGACCCCTGGAAAGAAAAATGGCCAGAGGGCGAAAACA
CCCTCTGACCAGCGGAGCGGGCGACGGGAATCGAACCCGCGTAGCTAGTTTGGAAGAATGGGTGTCTGCC
GACCACATATGGGCCGGTCAAGATAGGTTTTTACCCCCTCTCGGCTGCATCCTCTAAGTGGAAAGAAATT
GCAGGTCGTAGAAGCGCGTTGAAGCCTGAGAGTTGCACAGGAGTTGCAACCCGGTAGCCTTGTTCACGAC
GAGAGGAGACCTAGTTGGCACGTCGCGGATGGGGATCGCTGAAGACTCAGCGCAGCGGGAGGATCCAAGC
CTCATACGTCAACCCGCAGGACGGTGTGAGGTACTACGCGCTGCAGACCTACGACAACAAGATGGACGCC
GAAGCCTGGCTCGCGGGCGAGAAGCGGCTCATCGAGATGGAGACCTGGACCCCTCCACAGGACCGGGCGA
AGAAGGCAGCCGCCAGCGCCATCACGCTGGAGGAGTACACCCGGAAGTGGCTCGTGGAGCGCGACCTCGC
AGACGGCACCAGGGATCTGTACAGCGGGCACGCGGAGCGCCGCATCTACCCGGTGCTAGGTGAAGTGGCG
GTCACAGAGATGACGCCAGCTCTGGTGCGTGCGTGGTGGGCCGGGATGGGTAGGAAGCACCCGACTGCCC
GCCGGCATGCCTACAACGTCCTCCGGGCGGTGATGAACACAGCGGTCGAGGACAAGCTGATCGCAGAGAA
CCCGTGCCGGATCGAGCAGAAGGCAGCCGATGAGCGCGACGTAGAGGCGCTGACGCCTGAGGAGCTGGAC
ATCGTCGCCGCTGAGATCTTCGAGCACTACCGGATCGCGGCATACATCCTGGCGTGGACGAGCCTCCGGT
TCGGAGAGCTGATCGAGCTTCGCCGCAAGGACATCGTGGACGACGGCATGACGATGAAGCTCCGGGTGCG
CCGTGGCGCTTCCCGCGTGGGGAACAAGATCGTCGTTGGCAACGCCAAGACCGTCCGGTCGAAGCGTCCT
GTGACGGTTCCGCCTCACGTCGCGGAGATGATCCGAGCGCACATGAAGGACCGTACGAAGATGAACAAGG
GCCCCGAGGCATTCCTGGTGACCACGACGCAGGGCAACCGGCTGTCGAAGTCCGCGTTCACCAAGTCGCT
GAAGCGTGGCTACGCCAAGATCGGTCGGCCGGAACTCCGCATCCACGACCTCCGCGCTGTCGGCGCTACG
TTCGCCGCTCAGGCAGGTGCGACGACCAAGGAGCTGATGGCCCGTCTCGGTCACACGACTCCTAGGATGG
CGATGAAGTACCAGATGGCGTCTGAGGCCCGCGACGAGGCTATCGCTGAGGCGATGTCCAAGCTGGCCAA
GACCTCCTGAAACGCAAAAAGCCCCCCTCCCAAGGACACTGAGTCCTAAAGAGGGGGGTTTCTTGTCAGT
ACGCGAAGAACCACGCCTGGC
