>Addgene plasmid #174977 | pMSR:MSMEG_1055:Dendra | depositor partial sequence | sequence record 339371 | partial
ATGACGACGATGTGGGGCGCACCGATTCACAAGCGGTGGCGGGGCTCGCGTCTGCGCGATCCGCGTCAAG
CCGACTTCCTGACCATGGCGTCGCTGAAGTGGGTCATCGCCAACCGGGCGTTCACGCCCTGGTACCTGGT
GCGGTACTGGCGGCTGCTCAAGTTCAAGCTGGCCAACCCGCACATCATCACCCGCGGCATGGTGTTCCTG
GGCAAGGACGTGGAGATCCAGTGCACGCCCGAACTCGCGCAGATGGAGATCGGCCGCTGGGTGCACATCG
GTGACAAGAACACCATCCGCTGCCACGAGGGCTCGCTGCGCATCGGCGACAAGGTGGTGCTGGGCCGCGA
CAACGTCATCAACACCTACCTCGACATCGAGCTCGGTGACTCGGTGCTCATGGCCGACTGGTGCTACGTC
TGCGACTTCGACCACAAGATGGACGACATCAACGTCCCCATCAAGGATCAGGGCATCATCAAGGGCCCGG
TGCGTATCGGGCCCGACACCTGGATCGCCGCCAAGGTCACCATTCTGCGCAACACCCTGATCGGCCGCGG
TTGCGTGCTCGGCGCCCACGCCGTGGTCAAGGGGGACATCCCGGACCACTCGATCGCGGTCGGCGCACCC
GCCAAGGTGGTCAAGAACCGCAAGCTGGCGTGGGAGACGTCGGCGGCCGAGCGCGCCGAACTCGCCGCTG
CACTCGCCGACATCGAGCGCAAGAAGGCCGTGAGCAACAAG
